>Addgene plasmid #102399 | pAM-35s-CBL8-YFPc-1 | addgene full sequence | sequence record 197551 | Addgene NGS Result
ATCTTCTTGAGATCCTTTTTTTCTGCGCGTAATCTGCTGCTTGCAAACAAAAAAACCACCGCTACCAGCG
GTGGTTTGTTTGCCGGATCAAGAGCTACCAACTCTTTTTCCGAAGGTAACTGGCTTCAGCAGAGCGCAGA
TACCAAATACTGTTCTTCTAGTGTAGCCGTAGTTAGGCCACCACTTCAAGAACTCTGTAGCACCGCCTAC
ATACCTCGCTCTGCTAATCCTGTTACCAGTGGCTGCTGCCAGTGGCGATAAGTCGTGTCTTACCGGGTTG
GACTCAAGACGATAGTTACCGGATAAGGCGCAGCGGTCGGGCTGAACGGGGGGTTCGTGCACACAGCCCA
GCTTGGAGCGAACGACCTACACCGAACTGAGATACCTACAGCGTGAGCTATGAGAAAGCGCCACGCTTCC
CGAAGGGAGAAAGGCGGACAGGTATCCGGTAAGCGGCAGGGTCGGAACAGGAGAGCGCACGAGGGAGCTT
CCAGGGGGAAACGCCTGGTATCTTTATAGTCCTGTCGGGTTTCGCCACCTCTGACTTGAGCGTCGATTTT
TGTGATGCTCGTCAGGGGGGCGGAGCCTATGGAAAAACGCCAGCAACGCGGCCTTTTTACGGTTCCTGGC
CTTTTGCTGGCCTTTTGCTCACATGGACTCTAGCTAGAGGATCACAGGCAGCAACGCTCTGTCATCGTTA
CAATCAACATGCTACCCTCCGCGAGATCATCCGTGTTTCAAACCCGGCAGCTTAGTTGCCGTTCTTCCGA
ATAGCATCGGTAACATGAGCAAAGTCTGCCGCCTTACAACGGCTCTCCCGCTGACGCCGTCCCGGACTGA
TGGGCTGCCTGTATCGAGTGGTGATTTTGTGCCGAGCTGCCGGTCGGGGAGCTGTTGGCTGGCTGGTGGC
AGGATATATTGTGGTGTAAACAAATTGACGCTTAGACAACTTAATAACACATTGCGGACGTTTTTAATGA
TCGAATACTAACGTCTCTACCAGATATCAGCTTGCATGCCGGTCGATCTAGTAACATAGATGACACCGCG
CGCGATAATTTATCCTAGTTTGCGCGCTATATTTTGTTTTCTATCGCGTATTAAATGTATAATTGCGGGA
CTCTAATCATAAAAACCCATCTCATAAATAACGTCATGCATTACATGTTAATTATTACATGCTTAACGTA
ATTCAACAGAAATTATATGATAATCATCGCAAGACCGGCAACAGGATTCAATCTTAAGAAACTTTATTGC
CAAATGTTTGAACGATCTGCTTGACTCTAGGGGTCATCAGATTTCGGTGACGGGCAGGACCGGACGGGGC
GGCACCGGCAGGCTGAAGTCCAGCTGCCAGAAACCCACGTCATGCCAGTTCCCGTGCTTGAAGCCGGCCG
CCCGCAGCATGCCGCGGGGGGCATATCCGAGCGCCTCGTGCATGCGCACGCTCGGGTCGTTGGGCAGCCC
GATGACAGCGACCACGCTCTTGAAGCCCTGTGCCTCCAGGGACTTCAGCAGGTGGGTGTAGAGCGTGGAG
CCCAGTCCCGTCCGCTGGTGGCGGGGGGAGACGTACACGGTCGACTCGGCCGTCCAGTCGTAGGCGTTGC
GTGCCTTCCAGGGACCCGCGTAGGCGATGCCGGCGACCTCGCCGTCCACCTCGGCGACGAGCCAGGGATA
GCGCTCCCGCAGACGGACGAGGTCGTCCGTCCACTCCTGCGGTTCCTGCGGCTCGGTACGGAAGTTGACC
GTGCTTGTCTCGATGTAGTGGTTGACGATGGTGCAGACCGCCGGCATGTCCGCCTCGGTGGCACGGCGGA
TGTCGGCCGGGCGTCGTTCTGGGCTCATGGTAGATCCCCTCGATCGAGTTGAGAGTGAATATGAGACTCT
AATTGGATACCGAGGGGAATTTATGGAACGTCAGTGGAGCATTTTTGACAAGAAATATTTGCTAGCTGAT
AGTGACCTTAGGCGACTTTTGAACGCGCAATAATGGTTTCTGACGTATGTGCTTAGCTCATTAAACTCCA
GAAACCCGCGGCTCAGTGGCTCCTTCAACGTTGCGGTTCTGTCAGTTCCAAACGTAAAACGGCTTGTCCC
GCGTCATCGGCGGGGGTCATAACGTGACTCCCTTAATTCTCCGCTCATGATCAGATTGTCGTTTCCCGCC
TTCGGTTTGGGCGCGCCCGGTTCAGAAGACCAGAGGGCTATTGAGACTTTTCAACAAAGGGTAATATCGG
GAAACCTCCTCGGATTCCATTGCCCAGCTATCTGTCACTTCATCGAAAGGACAGTAGAAAAGGAAGATGG
CTTCTACAAATGCCATCATTGCGATAAAGGAAAGGCTATCGTTCAAGATGCCTCTACCGACAGTGGTCCC
AAAGATGGACCCCCACCCACGAGGAACATCGTGGAAAAAGAAGACGTTCCAACCACGTCTTCAAAGCAAG
TGGATTGATGTGATACATGGTGGAGCACGACACTCTCGTCTACTCCAAGAATATCAAAGATACAGTCTCA
GAAGACCAGAGGGCTATTGAGACTTTTCAACAAAGGGTAATATCGGGAAACCTCCTCGGATTCCATTGCC
CAGCTATCTGTCACTTCATCGAAAGGACAGTAGAAAAGGAAGATGGCTTCTACAAATGCCATCATTGCGA
TAAAGGAAAGGCTATCGTTCAAGATGCCTCTACCGACAGTGGTCCCAAAGATGGACCCCCACCCACGAGG
AACATCGTGGAAAAAGAAGACGTTCCAACCACGTCTTCAAAGCAAGTGGATTGATGTGATATCTCCACTG
ACGTAAGGGATGACGCACAATCCCACTATCCTTCGCAAGACCCTTCCTCTATATAAGGAAGTTCATTTCA
TTTGGAGAGGACCTCGAGGTCGACGGTATCGATAAGCTTCCCATCAACAAGTTTGTACAAAAAAGCAGGC
TTGATGTTGGCATTCGTGAAATGCTTCTCGTTGAAGCGAGCAAAGCATCCTCGTGGATATGAGGATCCTC
ATGTTCTTGCATCCGAAACTCCCTTCACCGTGAATGAGATTGAGGCTTTACACGATTTATTCAAGAAGCT
AAGTACATCTATTATCAATGATGGTCTAATCCATAAGGAAGAGTTTCTTCTGGCTTTGTTCAGAAACGGC
AGTATGCAAAATCTATTTGCGGACAGGGTGTTTTATATGTTTGATAGGAAACGCAACGGTGTGATTGAGT
TTGGAGAATTTGTTCGTTCCCTTAGCATATTCCATCCATACACTCCCGAACATGAAAAATCTGCATTTAT
GTTCAAGCTTTTTGACCTCCATGGAACCGGCTTCATCGAGCCCCATGAGCTGAAGAAGATGGTTGGCGCA
CTACTTGGTGAAACAGACTTAGAACTCTCGGAAGAATCTATTGAAGCTATCGTGGAACAGACGATGCTCG
AGGTTGATACAAACAAAGATGGGAAGATTGATGAAGAAGAGTGGAAAGAGCTCGTTGCTAAGAATCCTTC
AATCCTCAAGAACATGACTCTGCCTTACCTCAAGGAAGTGACTTTAGCATTTCCAAGCTTTGTACTCGAC
TCTGAAGTTGAAGACTACCCAGCTTTCTTGTACAAAGTGGTTGATGGGATGGACAAGCAGAAGAACGGCA
TCAAGGCCAACTTCAAGATCCGCCACAACATCGAGGACGGCGGCGTGCAGCTCGCCGACCACTACCAGCA
GAACACCCCCATCGGCGACGGCCCCGTGCTGCTGCCCGACAACCACTACCTGAGCTACCAGTCCGCCCTG
AGCAAAGACCCCAACGAGAAGCGCGATCACATGGTCCTGCTGGAGTTCGTGACCGCCGCCGGGATCACTC
TCGGCATGGACGAGCTGTACAAGTAATCTAGAGTCCGCAAAAATCACCAGTCTCTCTCTACAAATCTATC
TCTCTCTATTTTTCTCCAGAATAATGTGTGAGTAGTTCCCAGATAAGGGAATTAGGGTTCTTATAGGGTT
TCGCTCATGTGTTGAGCATATAAGAAACCCTTAGTATGTATTTGTATTTGTAAAATACTTCTATCAATAA
AATTTCTAATTCCTAAAACCAAAATCCAGTGACCGGGCGGCCGCCACCGCGGTGGAGGGGGATCAGATTG
TCGTTTCCCGCCTTCAGTTTAAACTATCAGTGTTTGACAGGATATATTGGCGGGTAAACCTAAGAGAAAA
GAGCGTTTATTAGAATAATCGGATATTTAAAAGGGCGTGAAAAGGTTTATCCGTTCGTCCATTTGTATGT
GTACATCACCGACGAGCAAGGCAAGACCGAGCGCCTTTCCGACGCTCACCGGGCTGGTTGCCCTCGCCGC
TGGGCTGGCGGCCGTCTATGGCCCTGCAAACGCGCCAGAAACGCCGTCGAAGCCGTGTGCGAGACACCGG
CCGCCGGCGTTGTGGATACCTCGCGGAAAACTTGGCCCTCACTGACAGATGAGGGGCGGACGTTGACACT
TGAGGGGCCGACTCACCCGGCGCGGCGTTGACAGATGAGGGGCAGGCTCGATTTCGGCCGGCGACGTGGA
GCTGGCCAGCCTCGCAAATCGGCGAAAACGCCTGATTTTACGCGAGTTTCCCACAGATGATGTGGACAAG
CCTGGGGATAAGTGCCCTGCGGTATTGACACTTGAGGGGCGCGACTACTGACAGATGAGGGGCGCGATCC
TTGACACTTGAGGGGCAGAGTGCTGACAGATGAGGGGCGCACCTATTGACATTTGAGGGGCTGTCCACAG
GCAGAAAATCCAGCATTTGCAAGGGTTTCCGCCCGTTTTTCGGCCACCGCTAACCTGTCTTTTAACCTGC
TTTTAAACCAATATTTATAAACCTTGTTTTTAACCAGGGCTGCGCCCTGTGCGCGTGACCGCGCACGCCG
AAGGGGGGTGCCCCCCCTTCTCGAACCCTCCCGGCCCGCTAACGCGGGCCTCCCATCCCCCCAGGGGCTG
CGCCCCTCGGCCGCGAACGGCCTCACCCCAAAAATGGCAGCGCTGGCAGTCCTTGCCATTGCCGGGATCG
GGGCAGTAACGGGATGGGCGATCAGCCCGAAAGCTACCCCTATTTGTTTATTTTTCTAAATACATTCAAA
TATGTATCCGCTCATGAGACAATAACCCTGATAAATGCTTCAATAATATTGAAAAAGGAAGAGTATGAGT
ATTCAACATTTCCGTGTCGCCCTTATTCCCTTTTTTGCGGCATTTTGCCTTCCTGTTTTTGCTCACCCAG
AAACGCTGGTGAAAGTAAAAGATGCTGAAGATCAGTTGGGTGCACGAGTGGGTTACATCGAACTGGATCT
CAACAGCGGTAAGATCCTTGAGAGTTTTCGCCCCGAAGAACGTTTTCCAATGATGAGCACTTTTAAAGTT
CTGCTATGTGGCGCGGTATTATCCCGTATTGACGCCGGGCAAGAGCAACTCGGTCGCCGCATACACTATT
CTCAGAATGACTTGGTTGAGTACTCACCAGTCACAGAAAAGCATCTTACGGATGGCATGACAGTAAGAGA
ATTATGCAGTGCTGCCATAACCATGAGTGATAACACTGCGGCCAACTTACTTCTGACAACGATCGGAGGA
CCGAAGGAGCTAACCGCTTTTTTGCACAACATGGGGGATCATGTAACTCGCCTTGATCGTTGGGAACCGG
AGCTGAATGAAGCCATACCAAACGACGAGCGTGACACCACGATGCCTGTAGCAATGGCAACAACGTTGCG
CAAACTATTAACTGGCGAACTACTTACTCTAGCTTCCCGGCAACAATTAATAGACTGGATGGAGGCGGAT
AAAGTTGCAGGACCACTTCTGCGCTCGGCCCTTCCGGCTGGCTGGTTTATTGCTGATAAATCTGGAGCCG
GTGAGCGTGGGTCTCGCGGTATCATTGCAGCACTGGGGCCAGATGGTAAGCCCTCCCGTATCGTAGTTAT
CTACACGACGGGGAGTCAGGCAACTATGGATGAACGAAATAGACAGATCGCTGAGATAGGTGCCTCACTG
ATTAAGCATTGGTAACTGTCAGACCAAGTTTACTCATATATACTTTAGATTGATTTAAAACTTCATTTTT
AATTTAAAAGGATCTAGGTGAAGATCCTTTTTGATAATCTCATGACCAAAATCCCTTAACGTGAGTTTTC
GTTCCACTGAGCGTCAGACCCCGTAGAAAAGATCAAAGG
Features (pLannotate 1.2.2; 18 found; start..end, strand, type, name):
      7..595     +  rep_origin     ori: high-copy-number ColE1/pMB1/pBR322/pUC origin of replication
    907..931     +  misc_feature   LB T-DNA repeat: left border repeat from nopaline C58 T-DNA
   1025..1277    -  terminator     NOS terminator: nopaline synthase terminator and poly(A) signal
   1300..1848    -  CDS            bar: PAT_STRHY - Experimental evidence at protein level: Swiss-Prot protein existence level 1. Inactivates phosphinothricin (PPT) by transfer of an acetyl group from acetyl CoA. Can also acetylate demethylphosphinothricin but not PTT or glutamate. This enzyme is an effector of phosphinothricin tripeptide (PTT or bialaphos) resistance. From Streptomyces hygroscopicus. Introduced by genetic manipulation and expressed in glufosinate-tolerant maize by Dekalb Genetics.
   1890..2069    -  promoter       NOS promoter: nopaline synthase promoter
   2212..2882    +  promoter       CaMV 35S promoter (enhanced): cauliflower mosaic virus 35S promoter with a duplicated enhancer region
   2882..2909    -  misc_feature   MCS (fragment): pBluescript multiple cloning site
   2917..2941    +  protein_bind   attB1: mutant version of attB; recombination site for the Gateway® BP reaction BP Clonase™
   2944..3585    +  CDS            CBL8: CNBL8_ARATH - Experimental evidence at protein level: Swiss-Prot protein existence level 1. Acts as a calcium sensor. CBL proteins interact with CIPK serine-threonine protein kinases. Binding of a CBL protein to the regulatory NAF domain of a CIPK protein lead to the activation of the kinase in a calcium-dependent manner. From Arabidopsis thaliana (Mouse-ear cress).
   3587..3611    -  protein_bind   attB2: mutant version of attB; recombination site for the Gateway® BP reaction BP Clonase™
   3622..3873    +  CDS            VC155: C-terminal fragment of mVenus for use in bimolecular fluorescence complementation (BiFC) (Kodama and Hu, 2010)
   3931..4090    +  polyA_signal   CaMV poly(A) signal (fragment): cauliflower mosaic virus polyadenylation signal
   4097..4117    -  misc_feature   MCS (fragment): pBluescript multiple cloning site
   4165..4189    +  misc_feature   RB T-DNA repeat: right border repeat from nopaline C58 T-DNA
   4409..4940    +  rep_origin     oriV: incP origin of replication
   5004..5081    +  CDS            klaC (fragment): KLAC_ECOLX - Also known as telB. Protein predicted: Swiss-Prot protein existence level 4. Belongs to the kla operon, which is associated with cryptic tellurite resistance, and IncW plasmid fertility inhibition. From Escherichia coli.
   5083..5174    +  promoter       AmpR promoter: bla
   5175..6035    +  CDS            AmpR: β-lactamase; bla; confers resistance to ampicillin, carbenicillin, and related antibiotics
