[The description below was written by a language model from this plasmid's Addgene catalogue record and pLannotate feature annotations shown in this document.]
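Description:
pAM-35s-CBL8-YFPc-1 is a plant expression plasmid of about 6.2 kb built on the pAMPAT split-YFP backbone. It is designed for bimolecular fluorescence complementation (split-YFP) assays with the Arabidopsis thaliana calcium sensor CBL8 (calcineurin B-like protein 8). It has the layout of a compact binary vector. A high-copy ColE1/pUC-type origin and an ampicillin-resistance gene (β-lactamase with its own promoter) support propagation and selection in E. coli. An incP oriV, which is a broad-host-range origin, lies outside the T-DNA, next to a small residual klaC fragment. Nopaline-type left and right T-DNA border repeats flank the plant-directed cassettes, an arrangement consistent with Agrobacterium-mediated delivery, although the record does not state the delivery route.

Two cassettes sit within the borders. The first is a plant selectable marker, the bar gene for phosphinothricin acetyltransferase, driven by the NOS promoter and ended by the NOS terminator. It confers tolerance to phosphinothricin/glufosinate. The second is the payload. An enhanced CaMV 35S promoter with a duplicated enhancer drives the CBL8 coding sequence, which was inserted by Gateway cloning and is therefore flanked by attB1 and attB2 sites. Downstream of attB2 is the C-terminal fragment of YFP, annotated as the VC155 fragment of mVenus and supplied by the backbone as a C-terminal tag, followed by a CaMV polyadenylation signal.

The YFP fragment is not fluorescent on its own. Fluorescence is reconstituted only when CBL8-YFPc is co-expressed with a partner carrying the complementary N-terminal YFP fragment and the two proteins come into close proximity. The construct therefore serves to test and localise CBL8 interactions in plant cells. CBL proteins are known to bind CIPK kinases, but the record names no specific partner.
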