Addgene plasmid #102399: pAM-35s-CBL8-YFPc-1
Purpose: split YFP. Plant expression of CBL8-YFPc-1
Depositing lab: Silke Robatzek. Depositing organization: Sainsbury Laboratory, Norwich.
Backbone
  Vector backbone: pAMPAT split-YFP
  Backbone manufacturer: Toulouse
  Vector type: Plant Expression
Growth in bacteria
  Bacterial resistance: Ampicillin, 100 μg/mL
  Growth temperature: 37°C
  Growth strain: DH5alpha
  Copy number: Unknown
Gene/Insert
  Gene/Insert name: CBL8
  Species: A. thaliana (mustard weed)
  Entrez Gene: CBL8 (a.k.a. CALCINEURIN B-LIKE PROTEIN 8, CBL8, F1N19.5, F1N19_5)
  Promoter: 35S
  Tag / fusion protein: YFPc (C terminal on backbone)
  Cloning method: Gateway Cloning
Terms and licenses: Academic/Nonprofit Terms; Industry Terms: Not Available to Industry
How to cite: pAM-35s-CBL8-YFPc-1 was a gift from Silke Robatzek (Addgene plasmid # 102399 ; http://n2t.net/addgene:102399 ; RRID:Addgene_102399)
