>Addgene plasmid #102399 | pAM-35s-CBL8-YFPc-1 | depositor partial sequence | sequence record 193477 | insert
ATGTTGGCATTCGTGAAATGCTTCTCGTTGAAGCGAGCAAAGCATCCTCGTGGATATGAGGATCCTCATG
TTCTTGCATCCGAAACTCCCTTCACCGTGAATGAGATTGAGGCTTTACACGATTTATTCAAGAAGCTAAG
TACATCTATTATCAATGATGGTCTAATCCATAAGGAAGAGTTTCTTCTGGCTTTGTTCAGAAACGGCAGT
ATGCAAAATCTATTTGCGGACAGGGTGTTTTATATGTTTGATAGGAAACGCAACGGTGTGATTGAGTTTG
GAGAATTTGTTCGTTCCCTTAGCATATTCCATCCATACACTCCCGAACATGAAAAATCTGCATTTATGTT
CAAGCTTTTTGACCTCCATGGAACCGGCTTCATCGAGCCCCATGAGCTGAAGAAGATGGTTGGCGCACTA
CTTGGTGAAACAGACTTAGAACTCTCGGAAGAATCTATTGAAGCTATCGTGGAACAGACGATGCTCGAGG
TTGATACAAACAAAGATGGGAAGATTGATGAAGAAGAGTGGAAAGAGCTCGTTGCTAAGAATCCTTCAAT
CCTCAAGAACATGACTCTGCCTTACCTCAAGGAAGTGACTTTAGCATTTCCAAGCTTTGTACTCGACTCT
GAAGTTGAAGACTAG
